>Addgene plasmid #49569 | psicheck-2-Mrpl11-mod | depositor partial sequence | sequence record 73939 | T7
GCTAGCACCTCTGACCCAAATTGGCCGCGCCCAGAGCGTAGTTCTTTGCTTCTCCGAGGCGAGCTAAGAT
TAAAATCCTACATCATGTTGCTAGC
