>Addgene plasmid #49569 | psicheck-2-Mrpl11-mod | addgene partial sequence | sequence record 76322 | chim-int-F 5'-TCTTACTGACATCCACTTTGCC-3'
TAGAGTACTTAATACGACTCACTATAGGCTAGCACCTCTGACCCAAATTGGCCGCGCCCAGAGCGTAGTT
CTTTGCTTCTCCGAGGCGAGCTAAGATTAAAATCCTACATCATGTTGCTAGCCACCTTGGCTTCCAAGGT
GTACGACCCCGAGCAACGCAAACGCATGATCACTGGGCCTCAGTGGTGGGCTCGCTGCAAGCAAATGAAC
GTGCTGGACTCCTTCATCAACTACTATGATTCCGAGAAGCACGCCGAGAACGCCGTGATTTTTCTGCATG
GTAACGCTGCCTCCAGCTACCTGTGGAGGCACGTCGTGCCTCACATCGAGCCCGTGGCTAGATGCATCAT
CCCTGATCTGATCGGAATGGGTAAGTCCGGCAAGAGCGGGAATGGCTCATATCGCCTCCTGGATCACTAC
AAGTACCTCACCGCTTGGTTCGAGCTGCTGAACCTTCCAAAGAAAATCATCTTTGTGGGCCACGACTGGG
GGGCTTGTCTGGCCTTTCACTACTCCTACGAGCACCAAGACAAGATCAAGGCCATCGTCCATGCTGAGAG
TGTCGTGGACGTGATCGAGTCCTGGGACGAGTGGCCTGACATCGAGGAGGATATCGCCCTGATCAAGAGC
GAAGAGGGCGAGAAAATGGTGCTTGAGAATAACTTCTTCGTCGAGACCATGCTCCCAAGCAAGATCATGC
GGAAACTGGAGCCTGAGGAGTTCGCTGCCTACCTGGAGCCATTCAAGGAGAAGGGCGAGGTTAGACGGCC
TACCCTCTCCTGGCCTCGCGAGA
