[The description below was written by a language model from this plasmid's Addgene catalogue record.]
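Description:
psicheck-2-Mrpl11-mod is a dual-luciferase reporter plasmid built on the commercial psiCHECK-2 backbone. It is propagated in E. coli as a high-copy plasmid under ampicillin selection. The backbone is recorded as 6273 bp and the finished construct as 6368 bp, so the insert is only about 95 bp. psiCHECK-2 vectors generally carry a Renilla luciferase gene as the experimental reporter and a separate firefly luciferase cassette as an internal normalisation control for mammalian cell transfection. No feature table is supplied here, however, so the record itself does not state the promoters, polyadenylation signals or origin of replication.

The insert is a short mouse fragment from Mrpl11, which encodes a mitochondrial ribosomal protein. It was cloned into a single NheI site that is preserved at both ends, and it lies ahead of the Renilla luciferase coding sequence. The fragment supplies an upstream open reading frame (uORF) element whose start codon has been changed from ATG to TTG, which removes the upstream initiation site. The catalogue's mutation field describes this change as a "T/A mutation" in the ATG.

With the uORF start codon disabled, scanning ribosomes would be expected to reach the Renilla start codon without first initiating upstream. This "mod" construct therefore appears intended for comparison with a version carrying the intact uORF, although the record does not describe such a counterpart. Comparing Renilla signal, normalised to firefly, between the two forms would measure how much the Mrpl11 uORF reduces expression of the downstream protein. This use fits the associated study, which examined uORF-mediated reduction of protein expression.
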