Addgene plasmid #49569: psicheck-2-Mrpl11-mod
Purpose: contains Renilla Luciferase gene preceded by a mutated (ATG --> TTG) upstream open reading frame element
Depositing lab: Vamsi Mootha. Depositing organization: Massachusetts General Hospital. Publication: Upstream open reading frames cause widespread reduction of protein expression and are polymorphic among humans. Calvo SE, Pagliarini DJ, Mootha VK. Proc Natl Acad Sci U S A. 2009 May 5;106(18):7507-12. doi: 10.1073/pnas.0810916106. Epub 2009 Apr 16. PubMed 19372376.
Backbone
  Vector backbone: psicheck-2
  Backbone manufacturer: Promega
  Backbone size w/o insert (bp): 6273
  Total vector size (bp): 6368
  Vector type: Luciferase
Growth in bacteria
  Bacterial resistance: Ampicillin, 100 μg/mL
  Growth temperature: 37°C
  Growth strain: XL10 Gold
  Copy number: High Copy
Gene/Insert
  Gene/Insert name: Mrpl11-mod
  Species: M. musculus (mouse)
  Mutation: T/A mutation in ATG start site
  GenBank ID: NM_025553
  Cloning method: Restriction Enzyme; 5′ cloning site Nhe1 (not destroyed); 3′ cloning site Nhe1 (not destroyed)
  Sequencing primers: 5′ T7; 3′ psiCHECK2-R (5'-CGAGGTCCGAAGACTCATTT-3')
Terms and licenses: Academic/Nonprofit Terms; Industry Terms: Not Available to Industry
How to cite: psicheck-2-Mrpl11-mod was a gift from Vamsi Mootha (Addgene plasmid # 49569 ; http://n2t.net/addgene:49569 ; RRID:Addgene_49569)
